>Addgene plasmid #24352 | ptubP-QS | depositor full sequence | sequence record 11384 | Author sequence
CATGATGAAATAACATAAGGTGGTCCCGTCGATAGCCGAAGCTTACCGAAGTATACACTTAAATTCAGTG
CACGTTTGCTTGTTGAGAGGAAAGGTTGTGTGCGGACGAATTTTTTTTTGAAAACATTAACCCTTACGTG
GAATAAAAAAAAATGAAATATTGCAAATTTTGCTGCAAAGCTGTGACTGGAGTAAAATTAATTCACGTGC
CGAAGTGTGCTATTAAGAGAAAATTGTGGGAGCAGAGCCTTGGGTGCAGCCTTGGTGAAAACTCCCAAAT
TTGTGATACCCACTTTAATGATTCGCAGTGGAAGGCTGCACCTGCAAAAGGTCAGACATTTAAAAGGAGG
CGACTCAACGCAGATGCCGTACCTAGTAAAGTGATAGAGCCTGAACCAGAAAAGATAAAAGAAGGCTATA
CCAGTGGGAGTACACAAACAGAGTAAGTTTGAATAGTAAAAAAAATCATTTATGTAAACAATAACGTGAC
TGTGCGTTAGGTCCTGTTCATTGTTTAATGAAAATAAGAGCTTGAGGGAAAAAATTCGTACTTTGGAGTA
CGAAATGCGTCGTTTAGAGCAGCAGCCGAATTAATTCTAGTTCCAGTGAAATCCAAGCATTTTCTAAATT
AAATGTATTCTTATTATTATAGTTGTTATTTTTGATATATATAAACAACACTATTATGCCCACCATTTTT
TTGAGATGCATCTACACAAGGAACAAACACTGGATGTCACTTTCAGTTCAAATTGTAACGCTAATCACTC
CGAACAGGTCACAAAAAATTACCTTAAAAAGTCATAATATTAAATTAGAATAAATATAGCTGTGAGGGAA
ATATATACAAATATATTGGAGCAAATAAATTGTACATACAAATATTTATTACTAATTTCTATTGAGACGA
AATGAACCACTCGGAACCATTTGAGCGAACCGAATCGCGCGGAACTAACGACAGTCGCTCCAAGGTCGTC
GAACAAAAGGTGAATGTGTTGCGGAGAGCGGGTGGGAGACAGCGAAAGAGCAACTACGAAACGTGGTGTG
GTGGAGGTGAATTATGAAGAGGGCGCGCGATTTGAAAAGTATGTATATAAAAAATATATCCCGGTGTTTT
ATGTAGCGATAAACGAGTTTTTGATGTAAGGTATGCAGGTGTGTAAGTCTTTTGGTTAGAAGACAAATCC
AAAGTCTACTTGTGGGGATGTTCGAAGGGGAAATACTTGTATTCTATAGGTCATATCTTGTTTTTATTGG
CACAAATATAATTACATTAGCTTTTTGAGGGGGCAATAAACAGTAAACACGATGGTAATAATGGTAAAAA
AAAAAACAAGCAGTTATTTCGGATATATGTCGGCTACTCCTTGCGTCGGGCCCGAAGTCTTAGAGCCAGA
TATGCGAGCACCCGGAAGCTCACGATGAGAATGGCCAGACCCACGTAGTCCAGCGGCAGATCGGCGGCGG
AGAAGTTAAGCGTCTCCAGGATGACCTTGCCCGAACTGGGGCACGTGGTGTTCGACGATGTGCAGCTAAT
TTCGCCCGGCTCCACGTCCGCCCATTGGTTAATCAGCAGACCCTCGTTGGCGTAACGGAACCATGAGAGG
TACGACAACCATTTGAGGTATACTGGCACCGAGCCCGAGTTCAAGAAGAAGCCGCCAAAGAGCAGGAATG
GTATGATAACCGGCGGACCCACAGACAGCGCCATCGAGGTCGAGGAGCTGGCGCAGGATATTAGATATCC
GAAGGACGTTGACACATTGGCCACCAGAGTGACCAGCGCCAGGCAGTTGAAGAAGTGCAGCACTCCGGCC
CGCAGTCCGATCATCGGATAGGCAATCGCCGTGAAGACCAGTGGCACTGTGAGAAAAAGCGGTAATTCGG
CAATCGTTTTGCCCAGAAAGTATGTGTCACAGCGATAAAGTCGACTTCGGGCCTCCCTCATAAAAACTGG
CAGCTCTGAGGTGAACACCTAAATCGAATCGATTCATTAGAAAGTTAGTAAATTATTAATATGCAAATGT
ATTCTAAACAAGACTTACATTTATCGTGGCAAAGACGTTTTGAAAGGTCATGTTGGTCAGGAAGAGGAAG
ATGGCTCCGTTGATATTCATCACGCCCACTTGCGTGAGTTGTTGGCCCAAAAAGATGAGGCCAATCAAGA
TGGCAACCATCTGCAAATTAAAATGTTACTCGCATCTCATTAATATTCATATCTTCAACATGTTCGCGAG
TTAAATGAAATTTATTTATTTTCTGCAAAACTATAAACTATACATCTCATTGAAAAAAACTAAGAAGGGT
GTGGAATCAGGCAATTCTAACTAAAATCTAGCGAATTTGTTTCCAAGAATTGTAAGCGTTATATCATTTG
TTTCCACTGGAACCACTCACCGTTGTCTGAATAAGTCGCACTTTTACGAGGAGTGGTTCCTTGAGCACCG
ACAGCCAGGATCGCCACAGGACCGCCCGGAACTGCATGAACCAGGTGGCCTTGTAGGTGTACCCATTCTC
CGGCTGCTCCAGTGGCTTCTCCAAATTTTTGGTGGCCAACAACTGCTCCATATCCCGGGCTACTTTGCTA
ATAGCAAAATTGTCGCATATCTTGGCGATCCGATCACGGGACTCGATCTCCCGTCCGGGCACAACGGCCA
ACACCTGTACGTAAAAGTCCGCCGGATTGTAGTTGGTAGGACACTGGGCACCCACGCTGGATAGGAGTTG
AGATGTAATGTAATGCTAGATACCCTTAATAAACACATCGAACTCACTAGGAAAAGAAGTCGACGGCTTC
GCTGGGAGTGCCCAAGAAAGCTACCCTGCCCTCGGCCATCAGAAGGATCTTGTCAAAGAGCTCAAACAGC
TCGGAAGACGGCTGATGAATGGTCAGGATGACGGTCTTGCCCTTCTGCGACAGCTTCTTCAGCACCTGGA
CGACGCTGTGGGCGGTAAATGAGTCCAGTCCGGAGGTGGGCTCATCGCAGATCAGAAGCGGCGGATCGGT
TAGTGCCTCGGAGGCGAATGCCAGACGCTTCCTTTCTCCGCCGGACAGACCTTTCACCCTGCCGGGCACA
CCGATGATCGTGTGCTGACATTTGCTGAGCGAAAGCTCCTGGATCACCTGATCCACGCGGGCCACTCGCT
GCCGATAGGTCAGATGTCGTGGCATCCGCACCATGGCCTGGAAAATCAGGTGTTCCCTGGCCGTTAGGGA
GCCGATAAAGAGGTCATCCTGCTGGACATAGGCGCACCTGGCCTGCATCTCCTTGGCGTCCACAGGTTGG
CCATTGAGCAGTCGCATCCCGGATGGCGATACTTGGATGCCCTGCGGCGATCGAAAGGCAAGGGCATTCA
GCAGGGTCGTCTTTCCGGCACCGGAACTGCCCATCACGGCCAAAAGTTCGCCCGGATAGGCCACGCCGCA
AACTGAGTTTCAAATTGGTAATTGGACCCTTTATTAAGATTTCACACAGATCAGCCGACTGCGAATAGAA
ACTCACCGTTCTTGAGCAAATGTTTCCTGGGCGCCGGTATGTGTCGCTCGTTGCAGAATAGTCCGCGTGT
CCGGTTGACCAGCTGCCGCCATCCGGAGCCCGGCTGATTGACCGCCCCAAAGATGTCCATATTGTGCCAG
GCATAGGTGAGGTTCTCGGCTAGTTGGCCGCTCCCTGAACCGGAGTCCTCCGGCGGACTGGGTGGCAGGA
GCGTGCCGTAGTTTTTGGCCTGCCCGAAGCCCTGGTTAATGCAGCTCTGCGAAGCCGCTCCGCTGTCACC
CTGCAATGATAGGGGATCTCAAATATCAACTACAAGCGTTATGCTCATCTAACCCCGAACAAAACGAAGT
ATCCTACGAAGTAGGTTTATACTTTTATTTATTTTTTGTGCATCTAGGATCAGCTTAAAATATCTGGTTG
TTATATTTTTTGTAAAAAAGAATGTAGTCGAAAATGAATGCCTTTAGATGTCTTGATCATGATATGATCT
TAAAAATTGTCTTATATAGCGAGCACAGCTACCAGAATAATCTGTTTCGTGTCACTATTTGTTTGTGCGA
TTGCGGTTTGGGATTTTTGTGGGTCGCAGTTCTCACGCCGCAGACAATTTGATGTTGCAATCGCAGTTCC
TATAGATCAAGTGAACTTAAGATGTATGCACATGTACTACTCACATTGTTCAGATGCTCGGCAGATGGGT
GTTTGCTGCCTCCGCGAATTAATAGCTCCTGATCCTCTTGGCCCATTGCCGGGATTTTTCACACTTTCCC
CTGCTTACCCACCCAAAACCAATCACCACCCCAATCACTCAAAAAACAAACAAAAATAAGAAGCGAGAGG
AGTTTTGGCACAGCACTTTGTGTTTAATTGATGGCGTAAACCGCTTGGAGCTTCGTCACGAAACCGCTGA
CAAAGTGCAACTGAAGGCGGACATTGACGCTAGGTAACGCTACAAACGGTGGCGAAAGAGATAGCGGACG
CAGCGGCGAAAGAGACGGCGATATTTCTGTGGACAGAGAAGGAGGCAAACAGCGCTGACTTTGAGTGGAA
TGTCATTTTGAGTGAGAGGTAATCGAAAGAACCTGGTACTTCAAATACCCTTGGATCGAAGTAAATTTAA
AACTGATCAGATAAGTTCAATGATGTCCAGTGCAGTAAAAAATAAAAAAAAAATATGTTTTTTTAAATCT
ACATTCTCCAAAAAAGGGTTTTATTAACTTACATACATACTAGAATTCGAGCTCAATGCAGTACTAACCC
GACTTACCGATGTCGACGAAGAGGTCCAGGTCCGAGGATCGATTTCCAATGCCTGTGATGCGGGACCCGA
ACTTGTAGACTCGCAGTGGTTGTTTGGGAAAGCCCGGCGACAAAAGCTTGCACAGGTCCTGTTCGATAAC
GTCGTACTCGGGAATCACCTTTAACTTGTCCGCTATTGGGTATTTGTCCTTAAACACATTCGTAATCTCT
CCCACAATCATTGCCCTGGCCTCTGCAATGTAAAAAGTATTTATAAAATATCGCTGGCTCTAAAGAAAAC
ATATTAATCAAAGTATTGAGGCTTTATCAATCTAACATTTACAAGTAGTCAGACCACAATTTTTAGACTG
CACTTCTGCGTAAGTAAATGAAATGAAATGGTGACCTACTCTTGGGTAGCCGTACTGTTATATGCTGACG
AGCCTTCACCTGGGCCTGCTTTTTCTCCTGTTTCGTCTGATGCGTCGGATGCGGCTGGACTGGCTGATTG
TTGGGATTGGGTTTTGGATGCTGCTCCGAAAGGTGGGCCACAGCTTTTGCGATGGTGGTGCCCACTATGC
GGTTGCTGCAGGAACTACAGCTGAATGTTCGCTTTATTGTCTGCAGCTCCTGGGGCTGGACGAAGGCCAC
GCCCTCACCCGGTGCGGCCATCTCCTGCGGCAAAACGTATGTGGGATTCCTGTCCAAGTAGCTCTCGATG
CCCACCATAATGCGCTCCAGCAGGTTGGCCAGGTGCGGGTCTAGCTGCGGCGGATTCGTCGTCTGGTTCA
CTGAGTTTAGGGTCTGCAGAAAGAAGTGTGCCTCCATGGTAAGCGGATTCATCTGCACGATCAGCGGGCT
TTAGTCTAAAAATTCGAATGATACAAACTCGTACTCACGTAAAGCAGTTTGTTTGGCATCATCTCGGCCA
TCGTCTTATTCTTCTTCGTGGCCTTTGTTACCGGAGCGGCTATGTTGGGCGCGGTGGAGCCCGGAAGCTG
AAAGGTTAATCGAATGCGTTAACTTTTCTGCAACTCGAAAGTTTGCCGCCTTTGTTCGACTGCCAATAAC
TGTTGATTCGAAAATTCGAATCGAAGCGGTTGAATTTCGTAGGGTGGCCAACTACACCAAAGTTCGCCGG
CGGTGTATGCATGTGAGTGTGAGTGTGACAGTGGGTGTACGTGTGCTTTAAGCGACACAATCGCACCGCG
ATGTACATATTTTTGTAGAAATGTGTGTGCATTTTTCGTCCGGATCACGGCTCCATAAAATAAATCATAT
CACAGGGCTCAGGGATTTGTGAGTAGAAGTTCCCGCCACTTAAACGTCACTTGTGAAATCGCCATCGACG
GTCAACTTTTACTCACACTGGTCTTCCGCGGACGGACCGTCTCAAAGTACTGCCTTTCTGCGTTGGAAAA
CATCGCCTTTTTCGTCCAAAAGGAGTCCCCAGGTTCGATCCGCATGGCGTTGTGCGTGCGTGCCTTTCTT
TTCAAATGATTACGGCTATTAACTTGGGGGCGTTAAGTTGGAAACACGTAAATTGCAGACTGCGATTAGA
GTGACCATGAGTAGGAGTTCAAAATCTCCTGACATCATTTTCTTAAAACCTGCTTTGTTTTTTACATTTC
TATTTAATATAACTCCTATTTGAATAAAAAAACAAAACAAGTTTAGATGTTAAGATATTAACTACATCCT
TTGCTCCAAAGGGAGAGGGGAAGTTATGGAGTTAATTAATTTGCTGTTGGAAATCAATATGGAGTCAGAA
ATATAATGATTTACTAAACCTTATTGAATCGGTAACGATGCGAATTTATATTAAAATAGCTTTTATGAAA
CATTCAACAAAAATATTATTAATGTTGGCCCACTTTAGCAACCGGTTAGGTCTACCGGTTGGGCAAGCAA
AGATTCACGCCCTGGTTCGAGTCCCAACTAGTCCTGCAAAATACCGCAGCAAGTTTTAGAGAGACCAAGT
GCCATTACCTCTCCCACTTCAGTTATCGGTTATGCGGCGTTTAAGTCGACAGCTTGCCGTCTCTAGCTCC
GGTGCCTATATAAAGCAGCCCGCTTTCCACATTTCATATTCGTTTTACGTTTGTCAAGCCTCATAGCCGG
CAGTTCGAACGTATACGCTCTCTGAGTCAGACCTCGAAATCGTAGCTCTACACAATTCTGTGAATTTTCC
TTGTCGCGTGTGAAACACTTCCAATAAAAACTCCTGCAGGTGAGTACTTTAAAAAAAAATCTAGTGAAAT
AATGCTGAAAAGAAATTTGTGTGGGCAAAATTCAATGGGCAAAAACGCGATGCGGCTTTTTCTCAAAATG
GCGGCCGGCCTGCGTTTTTTCCTCAAAAGTGATGACGTCATGCCTGTTTTTTTTTTTTTGTTCGCAATGA
GGAATGGCTCTTAAAATCTACTAGATAAAAAAAATATTCATTATTTCTATGCTGCTGGAACGCTTCATTA
ATCTTAAAAATTCTAAATTCGGTTACCATGATACTTCGACGCATAACTGTAGATTTTGGATAGAATTAAA
GAGAAAATGGCGAGAGAGTAAAATTCCGGCGTCGGCAAAGTAGAGCAAAAAAATCAGTATACCATTTAGC
TACCTCTCTCACTCGCACGCAGTGCCGGCTCAAGTTGGGCGCGGCTCTGCAATTATCGATTTTCTTGGGG
TGTGTAACTAATCATCCGTTTTCCCTTCCTCCTCATCCACAGCGTGAAGGTACCCGCCCGGGGATCAGAT
CCGCGGCCGTACCCAAC
[2754 nt withheld, positions 7508-10261]
TGAGCCTAGATCCGCGACCCATTTGCTGTCCACCAGTCATGCTAGAGGATCTTTGTGAAGGAACCTTACT
TCTGTGGTGTGACATAATTGGACAAACTACCTACAGAGATTTAAAGCTCTAAGGTAAATATAAAATTTTT
AAGTGTATAATGTGTTAAACTACTGATTCTAATTGTTTGTGTATTTTAGATTCCAACCTATGGAACTGAT
GAATGGGAGCAGTGGTGGAATGCCTTTAATGAGGAAAACCTGTTTTGCTCAGAAGAAATGCCATCTAGTG
ATGATGAGGCTACTGCTGACTCTCAACATTCTACTCCTCCAAAAAAGAAGAGAAAGGTAGAAGACCCCAA
GGACTTTCCTTCAGAATTGCTAAGTTTTTTGAGTCATGCTGTGTTTAGTAATAGAACTCTTGCTTGCTTT
GCTATTTACACCACAAAGGAAAAAGCTGCACTGCTATACAAGAAAATTATGGAAAAATATTCTGTAACCT
TTATAAGTAGGCATAACAGTTATAATCATAACATACTGTTTTTTCTTACTCCACACAGGCATAGAGTGTC
TGCTATTAATAACTATGCTCAAAAATTGTGTACCTTTAGCTTTTTAATTTGTAAAGGGGTTAATAAGGAA
TATTTGATGTATAGTGCCTTGACTAGAGATCATAATCAGCCATACCACATTTGTAGAGGTTTTACTTGCT
TTAAAAAACCTCCCACACCTCCCCCTGAACCTGAAACATAAAATGAATGCAATTGTTGTTGTTAACTTGT
TTATTGCAGCTTATAATGGTTACAAATAAAGCAATAGCATCACAAATTTCACAAATAAAGCATTTTTTTC
ACTGCATTCTAGTTGTGGTTTGTCCAAACTCATCAATGTATCTTATCATGTCTGGATCGGATCCAGGCCT
CGAGGTCGACCTGCAGCCCAAGCTTTGCGTACTCGCAAATTATTAAAAATAAAACTTTAAAAATAATTTC
GTCTAATTAATATTATGAGTTAATTCAAACCCCACGGACATGCTAAGGGTTAATCAACAATCATATCGCT
GTCTCACTCAGACTCAATACGACACTCAGAATACTATTCCTTTCACTCGCACTTATTGCAAGCATACGTT
AAGTGGATGTCTCTTGCCGACGGGACCACCTTATGTTATTTCATCATGGTCTGGCCATTCTCATCGTGAG
CTTCCGGGTGCTCGCATATCTGGCTCTAAGACTTCGGGCCCGACGCAAGGAGTAGCCGACATATATCCGA
AATAACTGCTTGTTTTTTTTTTTACCATTATTACCATCGTGTTTACTGTTTATTGCCCCCTCAAAAAGCT
AATGTAATTATATTTGTGCCAATAAAAACAAGATATGACCTATAGAATACAAGTATTTCCCCTTCGAACA
TCCCCACAAGTAGACTTTGGATTTGTCTTCTAACCAAAAGACTTACACACCTGCATACCTTACATCAAAA
ACTCGTTTATCGCTACATAAAACACCGGGATATATTTTTTATATACATACTTTTCAAATCGCGCGCCCTC
TTCATAATTCACCTCCACCACACCACGTTTCGTAGTTGCTCTTTCGCTGTCTCCCACCCGCTCTCCGCAA
CACATTCACCTTTTGTTCGACGACCTTGGAGCGACTGTCGTTAGTTCCGCGCGATTCGGTGCGGTATTTC
ACACCGCATATGGTGCACTCTCAGTACAATCTGCTCTGATGCCGCATAGTTAAGCCAGCCCCGACACCCG
CCAACACCCGCTGACGCGCCCTGACGGGCTTGTCTGCTCCCGGCATCCGCTTACAGACAAGCTGTGACCG
TCTCCGGGAGCTGCATGTGTCAGAGGTTTTCACCGTCATCACCGAAACGCGCGAGACGAAAGGGCCTCGT
GATACGCCTATTTTTATAGGTTAATGTCATGATAATAATGGTTTCTTAGACGTCAGGTGGCACTTTTCGG
GGAAATGTGCGCGGAACCCCTATTTGTTTATTTTTCTAAATACATTCAAATATGTATCCGCTCATGAGAC
AATAACCCTGATAAATGCTTCAATAATATTGAAAAAGGAAGAGTATGAGTATTCAACATTTCCGTGTCGC
CCTTATTCCCTTTTTTGCGGCATTTTGCCTTCCTGTTTTTGCTCACCCAGAAACGCTGGTGAAAGTAAAA
GATGCTGAAGATCAGTTGGGTGCACGAGTGGGTTACATCGAACTGGATCTCAACAGCGGTAAGATCCTTG
AGAGTTTTCGCCCCGAAGAACGTTTTCCAATGATGAGCACTTTTAAAGTTCTGCTATGTGGCGCGGTATT
ATCCCGTGTTGACGCCGGGCAAGAGCAACTCGGTCGCCGCATACACTATTCTCAGAATGACTTGGTTGAG
TACTCACCAGTCACAGAAAAGCATCTTACGGATGGCATGACAGTAAGAGAATTATGCAGTGCTGCCATAA
CCATGAGTGATAACACTGCGGCCAACTTACTTCTGACAACGATCGGAGGACCGAAGGAGCTAACCGCTTT
TTTGCACAACATGGGGGATCATGTAACTCGCCTTGATCGTTGGGAACCGGAGCTGAATGAAGCCATACCA
AACGACGAGCGTGACACCACGATGCCTGTAGCAATGGCAACAACGTTGCGCAAACTATTAACTGGCGAAC
TACTTACTCTAGCTTCCCGGCAACAATTAATAGACTGGATGGAGGCGGATAAAGTTGCAGGACCACTTCT
GCGCTCGGCCCTTCCGGCTGGCTGGTTTATTGCTGATAAATCTGGAGCCGGTGAGCGTGGGTCTCGCGGT
ATCATTGCAGCACTGGGGCCAGATGGTAAGCCCTCCCGTATCGTAGTTATCTACACGACGGGGAGTCAGG
CAACTATGGATGAACGAAATAGACAGATCGCTGAGATAGGTGCCTCACTGATTAAGCATTGGTAACTGTC
AGACCAAGTTTACTCATATATACTTTAGATTGATTTAAAACTTCATTTTTAATTTAAAAGGATCTAGGTG
AAGATCCTTTTTGATAATCTCATGACCAAAATCCCTTAACGTGAGTTTTCGTTCCACTGAGCGTCAGACC
CCGTAGAAAAGATCAAAGGATCTTCTTGAGATCCTTTTTTTCTGCGCGTAATCTGCTGCTTGCAAACAAA
AAAACCACCGCTACCAGCGGTGGTTTGTTTGCCGGATCAAGAGCTACCAACTCTTTTTCCGAAGGTAACT
GGCTTCAGCAGAGCGCAGATACCAAATACTGTCCTTCTAGTGTAGCCGTAGTTAGGCCACCACTTCAAGA
ACTCTGTAGCACCGCCTACATACCTCGCTCTGCTAATCCTGTTACCAGTGGCTGCTGCCAGTGGCGATAA
GTCGTGTCTTACCGGGTTGGACTCAAGACGATAGTTACCGGATAAGGCGCAGCGGTCGGGCTGAACGGGG
GGTTCGTGCACACAGCCCAGCTTGGAGCGAACGACCTACACCGAACTGAGATACCTACAGCGTGAGCATT
GAGAAAGCGCCACGCTTCCCGAAGGGAGAAAGGCGGACAGGTATCCGGTAAGCGGCAGGGTCGGAACAGG
AGAGCGCACGAGGGAGCTTCCAGGGGGAAACGCCTGGTATCTTTATAGTCCTGTCGGGTTTCGCCACCTC
TGACTTGAGCGTCGATTTTTGTGATGCTCGTCAGGGGGGCGGAGCCTATGGAAAAACGCCTTCTTCTTGA
ACTCGGGCTCGGTGCCAGTATACCTCAAATGGTTGTCGTACCTCTCATGGTTCCGTTACGCCAACGAGGG
TCTGCTGATTAACCAATGGGCGGACGTGGAGCCGGGCGAAATTAGCTGCACATCGTCGAACACCACGTGC
CCCAGTTCGGGCAAGGTCATCCTGGAGACGCTTAACTTCTCCGCCGCCGATCTGCCGCTGGACTACGTGG
GTCTGGCC
Features (pLannotate 1.2.2; 19 found; start..end, strand, type, name):
      1..586     +  misc_feature   P element 5' end: No description available
   1364..4246    -  CDS            mini-white: Drosophila white gene eye color pigment; white; This is a modified version of the white gene lacking part of the first intron.
   4760..4990    -  CDS            Tailor (fragment): TUTT_DROME - Experimental evidence at protein level: Swiss-Prot protein existence level 1. Uridylyltransferase which mediates terminal uridylation of miRNAs, leading to their degradation. Has high specificity for splicing-derived miRNAs (mirtrons) and other miRNA substrates containing a 3'-G terminal nucleotide. Appears to be a major suppressor of mirtron biogenesis. From Drosophila melanogaster (Fruit fly).
   5151..5582    -  CDS            Tailor (fragment): TUTT_DROME - Experimental evidence at protein level: Swiss-Prot protein existence level 1. Uridylyltransferase which mediates terminal uridylation of miRNAs, leading to their degradation. Has high specificity for splicing-derived miRNAs (mirtrons) and other miRNA substrates containing a 3'-G terminal nucleotide. Appears to be a major suppressor of mirtron biogenesis. From Drosophila melanogaster (Fruit fly).
   7508..10261   +  CDS            qa-1s (sequence withheld): QUTR_NEUCR - Protein inferred from homology: Swiss-Prot protein existence level 3. Multi-domain repressor protein that negatively regulates transcription of the quinate utilization pathway genes. May mediate its repressor activity by binding directly to the qa-1f activator protein (By similarity). From Neurospora crassa (strain ATCC 24698 / 74-OR23-1A / CBS 708.71 / DSM 1257 / FGSC 987).
  10278..10306   -  CDS            T7 tag (gene 10 leader) (fragment): leader peptide from bacteriophage T7 gene 10 promotes efficient translation in E. coli
  10309..10383   +  CDS            small t antigen (fragment): SV40 (simian virus 40) small t antigen
  10385..10450   +  intron         small t intron: SV40 (simian virus 40) small t antigen intron
  10580..10600   +  CDS            SV40 NLS: nuclear localization signal of SV40 (simian virus 40) large T antigen
  10919..11002   +  CDS            large T antigen (fragment): large T antigen from SV40 (simian virus 40)
  11025..11159   +  polyA_signal   SV40 poly(A) signal: SV40 polyadenylation signal
  11197..11429   +  misc_feature   P element 3' end: P element 3' end
  11429..11931   +  gene           mini-white (fragment): white; This modified version of the white gene lacks part of the first intron.
  11930..11999   -  misc_feature   bom (fragment): basis of mobility region from pBR322
  12101..12136   -  CDS            rop (fragment): Rop protein, which maintains plasmids at low copy number; rop
  12231..12335   +  promoter       AmpR promoter: bla
  12336..13196   +  CDS            AmpR: β-lactamase; bla; confers resistance to ampicillin, carbenicillin, and related antibiotics
  13367..13955   +  rep_origin     ori: high-copy-number ColE1/pMB1/pBR322/pUC origin of replication
  13961..14189   +  CDS            mini-white (fragment): Drosophila white gene eye color pigment; white; This is a modified version of the white gene lacking part of the first intron.
