[The description below was written by a language model from this plasmid's Addgene catalogue record and pLannotate feature annotations shown in this document.]
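Description:
ptubP-QS is a Drosophila P-element transformation plasmid built on pCasper-tubulin-GAL80, in which the GAL80 coding region was removed and replaced by blunt-end ligation with the QS cDNA from Neurospora crassa, destroying the cloning sites used. The sequence record is about 14.2 kb. In bacteria the plasmid is maintained through a ColE1/pUC-type origin and selected with ampicillin via the β-lactamase gene. The transposable unit is bounded by the P element 5' and 3' ends, which allow transposase-mediated integration into the fly germline. It carries the mini-white eye-colour gene as the visible marker for identifying transformants. The catalogue lists white as a "tag", but in the feature table it is a separate, oppositely oriented gene rather than a fusion to QS.

The payload is the qa-1s (QS) open reading frame, which encodes the repressor of the quinate utilisation pathway that is thought to act by binding the qa-1f (QF) activator. It is followed by an SV40 small t intron and polyadenylation region; the depositor notes that this SV40 tail carries a deletion of roughly 150 bp relative to the pUAST reference. The plasmid and backbone names indicate that expression is driven by a tubulin promoter, but the feature table does not annotate one. The unannotated stretch upstream of QS presumably contains it. The Tailor fragments called next to mini-white probably reflect Drosophila genomic sequence carried along with the backbone rather than a designed element.

The construct belongs to the Q system, a repressible binary expression system, where broadly expressed QS plays a role analogous to GAL80 by suppressing QF-driven transgene expression. According to the associated publication, this supports transgene regulation, lineage tracing and mosaic analysis.
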