Addgene plasmid #24352: ptubP-QS
Depositing lab: Liqun Luo. Depositing organization: Stanford University. Publication: The Q system: a repressible binary system for transgene expression, lineage tracing, and mosaic analysis. Potter CJ, Tasic B, Russler EV, Liang L, Luo L. Cell. 2010 Apr 30. 141(3):536-48. 10.1016/j.cell.2010.02.025 PubMed 20434990.
Backbone
  Vector backbone: pCasper-tubulin-GAL80
  Backbone size w/o insert (bp): 10000
  Vector type: Insect Expression
Growth in bacteria
  Bacterial resistance: Ampicillin, 100 μg/mL
  Growth temperature: 37°C
  Growth strain: DH5alpha
  Copy number: Unknown
Gene/Insert
  Gene/Insert name: QS
  Species: Neurospora crassa
  Insert size (bp): 2500
  Tag / fusion protein: white gene (N terminal on backbone)
  Cloning method: Restriction Enzyme; 5′ cloning site Acc65I (destroyed during cloning); 3′ cloning site NotI (destroyed during cloning)
  Sequencing primers: 5′ pCasper-F
Terms and licenses: Academic/Nonprofit Terms; Industry Terms: Not Available to Industry
Depositor comments: The QS cDNA was excised from pAC-QS with Acc65I and NotI, blunted, and ligated into a blunted pCasper-tubulin-GAL80, from which the GAL80 insert was removed by digestion with NotI/XbaI. There is a ~150bp deletion in the SV40 tail compared to the pUAST-SV40 sequence from Flybase.
How to cite: ptubP-QS was a gift from Liqun Luo (Addgene plasmid # 24352 ; http://n2t.net/addgene:24352 ; RRID:Addgene_24352)
