>Addgene plasmid #24352 | ptubP-QS | addgene partial sequence | sequence record 30102 | 24352 with QS-R2 5'-GCCAGTGTCGTTGTAGAGCA
GCGA
[78 nt withheld, positions 5-82]
GTTGGGTACGGCCGCGGATCTGATCCCCGGGCGGGTACCTTCACGCTGTGGATGAGGAGGAAGGGAAAAC
GGATGATTAGTTACACACCCCAAGAAAATCGATAATTGCAGAGCCGCGCCCAACTTGAGCCGGCACTGCG
TGCGAGTGAGAGAGGTAGCTAAATGGTATACTGATTTTTTTGCTCTACTTTGCCGACGCCGGAATTTTAC
TCTCTCGCCATTTTCTCTTTAATTCTATCCAAAATCTACAGTTATGCGTCGAAGTATCATGGTAACCGAA
TTTAGAATTTTTAAGATTAATGAAGCGTTCCAGCAGCATAGAAATAATGAATATTTTTTTTATCTAGTAG
ATTTTAAGAGCCATTCCTCATTGCGAACAAAAAAAAAAAAACAGGCATGACGTCATCACTTTTGAGGAAA
AAACGCAGGCCGGCCGCCATTTTGAGAAAAAGCCGCATCGCGTTTTTGCCCATTGAATTTTGCCCACACA
AATTTCTTTTCAGCATTATTTCACTAGATTTTTTTTTAAAGTACTCACCTGCAGGAGTTTTTATTGGAAG
TGTTTCACACGCGACAAGGAAAATTCACAGAATTGTGTAGAGCTACGATTTCGAGGTCTGACTCAGAGAG
CGTATACGTTCGAACTGCCGGCTATGAGGCTTGACAAACGTAAAACGAATATGAAATGTGGAAAGCGGGC
TGCTTTATATAGGCACCGGAGCTAGAGACGGCAAGCTGTCGACTTAAACGCCGCATAACCGATAACTGAA
GTGGGAGAGGTAATGGCACTTGGTCTCTCTAAAACTTGCTGCGGTATTTTGCAGGACTATGACAC
