>Addgene plasmid #24352 | ptubP-QS | addgene partial sequence | sequence record 30103 | 24352 with SV40pA-R
AAGTTAACAACAACAATTGCATTCATTTTATGTTTCAGGTTCAGGGGGAGGTGTGGGAGGTTTTTTAAAG
CAAGTAAAACCTCTACAAATGTGGTATGGCTGATTATGATCTCTAGTCAAGGCACTATACATCAAATATT
TTTCCATAATTTTCTTGTATAGCAGTGCAGCTTTTTCCTTTGTGGTGTAAATAGCAAAGCAAGCAAGAGT
TCTATTACTAAACACAGCATGACTCAAAAAACTTAGCAATTCTGAAGGAAAGTCCTTGGGGTCTTCTACC
TTTCTCTTCTTTTTTGGAGGAGTAGAATGTTGAGAGTCAGCAGTAGCCTCATCATCACTAGATGGCATTT
CTTCTGAGCAAAACAGGTTTTCCTCATTAAAGGCATTCCACCACTGCTCCCATTCATCAGTTCCATAGGT
TGGAATCTAAAATACACAAACAATTAGAATCAGTAGTTTAACACATTATACACTTAAAAATTTTATATTT
ACCTTAGAGCTTTAAATCTCTGTAGGTAGTTTGTCCAATTATGTCACACCACAGAAGTAAGGTTCCTTCA
CAAAGATCCTCTAGGGCCGCTCAAGATATTTGCGTTGCCAT
