>Addgene plasmid #24352 | ptubP-QS | addgene partial sequence | sequence record 30104 | 24352 with pCasper-F (GGGTTTTATTAACTTACAT)
CTTGCACAGGTCCTGTTCGATAACGTCGTACTCGGGAATCACCTTTAACTTGTCCGCTATTGGGTATTTG
TCCTTAAACACATTCGTAATCTCTCCCACAATCATTGCCCTGGCCTCTGCAATGTAAAAAGTATTTATAA
AATATCGCTGGCTCTAAAGGAAACATATTAATCAAAGTATTGAGGCTTTATCAATCTAACATTTACAAGT
AGTCAGACCACAATTTTTAGACTGCACTTCTGCGTAAGTAAATGAAATGAAATGGTGACCTACTCTTGGG
TAGCCGTACTGTTATATGCTGACGAGCCTTCACCTGGGCCTGCTTTTTCTCCTGTTTCGTCTGATGCGTC
GGATGCGGCTGGACTGGCTGATTGTTGGGATTGGGTTTTGGATGCTGCTCCGAAAGGTGGGCCACAGCTT
TTGCGATGGTGGTGCCCACTATGCGGTTGCTGCAGGAACTACAGCTGAATGTTCGCTTTATTGTCTGCAG
CTCCTGGGGCTGGACGAAGGCCACGCCCTCACCCGGTGCGGCCATCTCCTGCGGCAAAACGTATGTGGGA
TTCCTGTCCAAGTAGCTCTCGATGCCCACCATAATGCGCTCCAGCAGGTTGGCCAGGTGCGGGTCTAGCT
GCGGCGGATTCGTCGTCTGGTTCACTGA
